>Addgene plasmid #239608 | sgRNA-Dual_filler(hU6_H1)-EF1a-Thy1.1-P2A-Neo | addgene full sequence | sequence record 486276 | Addgene NGS Result
TGGTACGATCGTGCCTTATTAGGAAGGCAACAGACGGGTCTGACATGGATTGGACGAACCACTGAATTGC
CGCATTGCAGAGATATTGTATTTAAGTGCCTAGCTCGATACATAAACGGGTCTCTCTGGTTAGACCAGAT
CTGAGCCTGGGAGCTCTCTGGCTAACTAGGGAACCCACTGCTTAAGCCTCAATAAAGCTTGCCTTGAGTG
CTTCAAGTAGTGTGTGCCCGTCTGTTGTGTGACTCTGGTAACTAGAGATCCCTCAGACCCTTTTAGTCAG
TGTGGAAAATCTCTAGCAGTGGCGCCCGAACAGGGACTTGAAAGCGAAAGGGAAACCAGAGGAGCTCTCT
CGACGCAGGACTCGGCTTGCTGAAGCGCGCACGGCAAGAGGCGAGGGGCGGCGACTGGTGAGTACGCCAA
AAATTTTGACTAGCGGAGGCTAGAAGGAGAGAGATGGGTGCGAGAGCGTCAGTATTAAGCGGGGGAGAAT
TAGATCGCGATGGGAAAAAATTCGGTTAAGGCCAGGGGGAAAGAAAAAATATAAATTAAAACATATAGTA
TGGGCAAGCAGGGAGCTAGAACGATTCGCAGTTAATCCTGGCCTGTTAGAAACATCAGAAGGCTGTAGAC
AAATACTGGGACAGCTACAACCATCCCTTCAGACAGGATCAGAAGAACTTAGATCATTATATAATACAGT
AGCAACCCTCTATTGTGTGCATCAAAGGATAGAGATAAAAGACACCAAGGAAGCTTTAGACAAGATAGAG
GAAGAGCAAAACAAAAGTAAGACCACCGCACAGCAAGCGGCCGCTGATCTTCAGACCTGGAGGAGGAGAT
ATGAGGGACAATTGGAGAAGTGAATTATATAAATATAAAGTAGTAAAAATTGAACCATTAGGAGTAGCAC
CCACCAAGGCAAAGAGAAGAGTGGTGCAGAGAGAAAAAAGAGCAGTGGGAATAGGAGCTTTGTTCCTTGG
GTTCTTGGGAGCAGCAGGAAGCACTATGGGCGCAGCGTCAATGACGCTGACGGTACAGGCCAGACAATTA
TTGTCTGGTATAGTGCAGCAGCAGAACAATTTGCTGAGGGCTATTGAGGCGCAACAGCATCTGTTGCAAC
TCACAGTCTGGGGCATCAAGCAGCTCCAGGCAAGAATCCTGGCTGTGGAAAGATACCTAAAGGATCAACA
GCTCCTGGGGATTTGGGGTTGCTCTGGAAAACTCATTTGCACCACTGCTGTGCCTTGGAATGCTAGTTGG
AGTAATAAATCTCTGGAACAGATTTGGAATCACACGACCTGGATGGAGTGGGACAGAGAAATTAACAATT
ACACAAGCTTAATACACTCCTTAATTGAAGAATCGCAAAACCAGCAAGAAAAGAATGAACAAGAATTATT
GGAATTAGATAAATGGGCAAGTTTGTGGAATTGGTTTAACATAACAAATTGGCTGTGGTATATAAAATTA
TTCATAATGATAGTAGGAGGCTTGGTAGGTTTAAGAATAGTTTTTGCTGTACTTTCTATAGTGAATAGAG
TTAGGCAGGGATATTCACCATTATCGTTTCAGACCCACCTCCCAACCCCGAGGGGACCCAGAGAGGGCCT
ATTTCCCATGATTCCTTCATATTTGCATATACGATACAAGGCTGTTAGAGAGATAATTAGAATTAATTTG
ACTGTAAACACAAAGATATTAGTACAAAATACGTGACGTAGAAAGTAATAATTTCTTGGGTAGTTTGCAG
TTTTAAAATTATGTTTTAAAATGGACTATCATATGCTTACCGTAACTTGAAAGTATTTCGATTTCTTGGC
TTTATATATCTTGTGGAAAGGACGAAACACCAGAGACGGTTGTAAATGAGCACACAAAATACACATGCGT
CTCCGAGAGCTAAGCAGAAAGCTGCATAGCAAGTTCAAATAAGGCTAGTCCGTACACAACTTGAAAAAGT
GGCAGCCGAGTCGGCTGCTTTTTTTTCAGCTCCGAACGCTGACGTCATCAACCCGCTCCAAGGAATCGCG
GGCCCAGTGTCACTAGGCGGGAACACCCAGCGCGCGTGCGCCCTGGCAGGAAGATGGCTGTGAGGGACAG
GGGAGTGGCGCCCTGCAATATTTGCATGTCGCTATGTGTTCTGGGAAATCACCATAAACGTGAAATGTCT
TTGGATTTGGGAATCTTATAAGTTCTGTATGAGACCACTCTTTCCCAGAGACGTTCAATTCCCGGAGAGA
CACTCGACCGTCTCCGTTTAAGAGCTATGCTGGAAACAGCATAGCAAGTTTAAATAAGGCTAGTCCGTTA
TCAACTTGAAAAAGTGGCACCGAGTCGGTGCTTTTTTTGAATTCTAGATCTTGAGACAAATGGCAGTATT
CATCCACAATTTTAAAAGAAAAGGGGGGATTGGGGGGTACAGTGCAGGGGAAAGAATAGTAGACATAATA
GCAACAGACATACAAACTAAAGAATTACAAAAACAAATTACAAAAATTCAAAATTTTCGGGTTTATTACA
GGGACAGCAGAGATCCACTTTGGCGCCGGCTCGAGTGGCTCCGGTGCCCGTCAGTGGGCAGAGCGCACAT
CGCCCACAGTCCCCGAGAAGTTGGGGGGAGGGGTCGGCAATTGAACCGGTGCCTAGAGAAGGTGGCGCGG
GGTAAACTGGGAAAGTGATGTCGTGTACTGGCTCCGCCTTTTTCCCGAGGGTGGGGGAGAACCGTATATA
AGTGCAGTAGTCGCCGTGAACGTTCTTTTTCGCAACGGGTTTGCCGCCAGAACACAGGTGTCGTGACGCG
GCCACCATGAACCCAGCCATCAGCGTCGCTCTCCTGCTCTCAGTCTTGCAGGTGTCCCGAGGGCAGAAGG
TGACCAGCCTGACAGCCTGCCTGGTGAACCAAAACCTTCGCCTGGACTGCCGCCATGAGAATAACACCAA
GGATAACTCCATCCAGCATGAGTTCAGCCTGACCCGAGAGAAGAGGAAGCACGTGCTCTCAGGCACCCTC
GGGATACCCGAGCACACGTACCGCTCCCGCGTCACCCTCTCCAACCAGCCCTATATCAAGGTCCTTACCC
TAGCCAACTTCACCACCAAGGATGAGGGCGACTACTTTTGTGAGCTTCGAGTCTCGGGCGCGAATCCCAT
GAGCTCCAACAAAAGTATCAGTGTGTATAGAGACAAACTGGTCAAGTGTGGCGGCATAAGCCTGCTGGTT
CAGAACACATCCTGGATGCTGCTGCTGCTGCTTTCCCTCTCCCTCCTCCAAGCCCTGGACTTCATTTCTC
TGGGCAGCGGCGCCACCAACTTCAGCCTGCTGAAGCAGGCCGGCGACGTGGAGGAGAACCCCGGCCCCAT
GATTGAACAAGATGGATTGCACGCAGGTTCTCCGGCCGCTTGGGTGGAGAGGCTATTCGGCTATGACTGG
GCACAACAGACAATCGGCTGCTCTGATGCCGCCGTGTTCCGGCTGTCAGCGCAGGGGCGCCCGGTTCTTT
TTGTCAAGACCGACCTGTCCGGTGCCCTGAATGAACTGCAGGACGAGGCAGCGCGGCTATCGTGGCTGGC
CACGACGGGCGTTCCTTGCGCAGCTGTGCTCGACGTTGTCACTGAAGCGGGAAGGGACTGGCTGCTATTG
GGCGAAGTGCCGGGGCAGGATCTCCTGTCATCTCACCTTGCTCCTGCCGAGAAAGTATCCATCATGGCTG
ATGCAATGCGGCGGCTGCATACGCTTGATCCGGCTACCTGCCCATTCGACCACCAAGCGAAACATCGCAT
CGAGCGAGCACGTACTCGGATGGAAGCCGGTCTTGTCGATCAGGATGATCTGGACGAAGAGCATCAGGGG
CTCGCGCCAGCCGAACTGTTCGCCAGGCTCAAGGCGCGCATGCCCGACGGCGAGGATCTCGTCGTGACCC
ATGGCGATGCCTGCTTGCCGAATATCATGGTGGAAAATGGCCGCTTTTCTGGATTCATCGACTGTGGCCG
GCTGGGTGTGGCGGACCGCTATCAGGACATAGCGTTGGCTACCCGTGATATTGCTGAAGAGCTTGGCGGC
GAATGGGCTGACCGCTTCCTCGTGCTTTACGGTATCGCCGCTCCCGATTCGCAGCGCATCGCCTTCTATC
GCCTTCTTGACGAGTTCTTCTGATTAAGTCGACAATCAACCTCTGGATTACAAAATTTGTGAAAGATTGA
CTGGTATTCTTAACTATGTTGCTCCTTTTACGCTATGTGGATACGCTGCTTTAATGCCTTTGTATCATGC
TATTGCTTCCCGTATGGCTTTCATTTTCTCCTCCTTGTATAAATCCTGGTTGCTGTCTCTTTATGAGGAG
TTGTGGCCCGTTGTCAGGCAACGTGGCGTGGTGTGCACTGTGTTTGCTGACGCAACCCCCACTGGTTGGG
GCATTGCCACCACCTGTCAGCTCCTTTCCGGGACTTTCGCTTTCCCCCTCCCTATTGCCACGGCGGAACT
CATCGCCGCCTGCCTTGCCCGCTGCTGGACAGGGGCTCGGCTGTTGGGCACTGACAATTCCGTGGTGTTG
TCGGGGAAATCATCGTCCTTTCCTTGGCTGCTCGCCTGTGTTGCCACCTGGATTCTGCGCGGGACGTCCT
TCTGCTACGTCCCTTCGGCCCTCAATCCAGCGGACCTTCCTTCCCGCGGCCTGCTGCCGGCTCTGCGGCC
TCTTCCGCGTCTTCGCCTTCGCCCTCAGACGAGTCGGATCTCCCTTTGGGCCGCCTCCCCGCGTCGACTT
TAAGACCAATGACTTACAAGGCAGCTGTAGATCTTAGCCACTTTTTAAAAGAAAAGGGGGGACTGGAAGG
GCTAATTCACTCCCAACGAAGACAAGATCTGCTTTTTGCTTGTACTGGGTCTCTCTGGTTAGACCAGATC
TGAGCCTGGGAGCTCTCTGGCTAACTAGGGAACCCACTGCTTAAGCCTCAATAAAGCTTGCCTTGAGTGC
TTCAAGTAGTGTGTGCCCGTCTGTTGTGTGACTCTGGTAACTAGAGATCCCTCAGACCCTTTTAGTCAGT
GTGGAAAATCTCTAGCAGTACGTATAGTAGTTCATGTCATCTTATTATTCAGTATTTATAACTTGCAAAG
AAATGAATATCAGAGAGTGAGAGGAACTTGTTTATTGCAGCTTATAATGGTTACAAATAAAGCAATAGCA
TCACAAATTTCACAAATAAAGCATTTTTTTCACTGCATTCTAGTTGTGGTTTGTCCAAACTCATCAATGT
ATCTTATCATGTCTGGCTCTAGCTATCCCGCCCCTAACTCCGCCCATCCCGCCCCTAACTCCGCCCAGTT
CCGCCCATTCTCCGCCCCATGGCTGACTAATTTTTTTTATTTATGCAGAGGCCGAGGCCGCCTCGGCCTC
TGAGCTATTCCAGAAGTAGTGAGGAGGCTTTTTTGGAGGCCTAGGGACGTACCCAATTCGCCCTATAGTG
AGTCGTATTACGCGCGCTCACTGGCCGTCGTTTTACAACGTCGTGACTGGGAAAACCCTGGCGTTACCCA
ACTTAATCGCCTTGCAGCACATCCCCCTTTCGCCAGCTGGCGTAATAGCGAAGAGGCCCGCACCGATCGC
CCTTCCCAACAGTTGCGCAGCCTGAATGGCGAATGGG
[124 nt withheld, positions 5638-5761]
C
[91 nt withheld, positions 5763-5853]
A
[49 nt withheld, positions 5855-5903]
CCTTTGACGTTGGAGTCCACGTTCTTT
[37 nt withheld, positions 5931-5967]
ACCCTATCTCGGTCTATTCTTTTGATTTATAAGGGATTTTGCCGATTTCGGCCTATTGGTTAAAAAATGA
GCTGATTTAACAAAAATTTAACGCGAATTTTAACAAAATATTAACGCTTACAATTTAGGTGGCACTTTTC
GGGGAAATGTGCGCGGAACCCCTATTTGTTTATTTTTCTAAATACATTCAAATATGTATCCGCTCATGAG
ACAATAACCCTGATAAATGCTTCAATAATATTGAAAAAGGAAGAGTATGAGTATTCAACATTTCCGTGTC
GCCCTTATTCCCTTTTTTGCGGCATTTTGCCTTCCTGTTTTTGCTCACCCAGAAACGCTGGTGAAAGTAA
AAGATGCTGAAGATCAGTTGGGTGCACGAGTGGGTTACATCGAACTGGATCTCAACAGCGGTAAGATCCT
TGAGAGTTTTCGCCCCGAAGAACGTTTTCCAATGATGAGCACTTTTAAAGTTCTGCTATGTGGCGCGGTA
TTATCCCGTATTGACGCCGGGCAAGAGCAACTCGGTCGCCGCATACACTATTCTCAGAATGACTTGGTTG
AGTACTCACCAGTCACAGAAAAGCATCTTACGGATGGCATGACAGTAAGAGAATTATGCAGTGCTGCCAT
AACCATGAGTGATAACACTGCGGCCAACTTACTTCTGACAACGATCGGAGGACCGAAGGAGCTAACCGCT
TTTTTGCACAACATGGGGGATCATGTAACTCGCCTTGATCGTTGGGAACCGGAGCTGAATGAAGCCATAC
CAAACGACGAGCGTGACACCACGATGCCTGTAGCAATGGCAACAACGTTGCGCAAACTATTAACTGGCGA
ACTACTTACTCTAGCTTCCCGGCAACAATTAATAGACTGGATGGAGGCGGATAAAGTTGCAGGACCACTT
CTGCGCTCGGCCCTTCCGGCTGGCTGGTTTATTGCTGATAAATCTGGAGCCGGTGAGCGTGGGTCTCGCG
GTATCATTGCAGCACTGGGGCCAGATGGTAAGCCCTCCCGTATCGTAGTTATCTACACGACGGGGAGTCA
GGCAACTATGGATGAACGAAATAGACAGATCGCTGAGATAGGTGCCTCACTGATTAAGCATTGGTAACTG
TCAGACCAAGTTTACTCATATATACTTTAGATTGATTTAAAACTTCATTTTTAATTTAAAAGGATCTAGG
TGAAGATCCTTTTTGATAATCTCATGACCAAAATCCCTTAACGTGAGTTTTCGTTCCACTGAGCGTCAGA
CCCCGTAGAAAAGATCAAAGGATCTTCTTGAGATCCTTTTTTTCTGCGCGTAATCTGCTGCTTGCAAACA
AAAAAACCACCGCTACCAGCGGTGGTTTGTTTGCCGGATCAAGAGCTACCAACTCTTTTTCCGAAGGTAA
CTGGCTTCAGCAGAGCGCAGATACCAAATACTGTTCTTCTAGTGTAGCCGTAGTTAGGCCACCACTTCAA
GAACTCTGTAGCACCGCCTACATACCTCGCTCTGCTAATCCTGTTACCAGTGGCTGCTGCCAGTGGCGAT
AAGTCGTGTCTTACCGGGTTGGACTCAAGACGATAGTTACCGGATAAGGCGCAGCGGTCGGGCTGAACGG
GGGGTTCGTGCACACAGCCCAGCTTGGAGCGAACGACCTACACCGAACTGAGATACCTACAGCGTGAGCT
ATGAGAAAGCGCCACGCTTCCCGAAGGGAGAAAGGCGGACAGGTATCCGGTAAGCGGCAGGGTCGGAACA
GGAGAGCGCACGAGGGAGCTTCCAGGGGGAAACGCCTGGTATCTTTATAGTCCTGTCGGGTTTCGCCACC
TCTGACTTGAGCGTCGATTTTTGTGATGCTCGTCAGGGGGGCGGAGCCTATGGAAAAACGCCAGCAACGC
GGCCTTTTTACGGTTCCTGGCCTTTTGCTGGCCTTTTGCTCACATGTTCTTTCCTGCGTTATCCCCTGAT
TCTGTGGATAACCGTATTACCGCCTTTGAGTGAGCTGATACCGCTCGCCGCAGCCGAACGACCGAGCGCA
GCGAGTCAGTGAGCGAGGAAGCGGAAGAGCGCCCAATACGCAAACCGCCTCTCCCCGCGCGTTGGCCGAT
TCATTAATGCAGCTGGCACGACAGGTTTCCCGACTGGAAAGCGGGCAGTGAGCGCAACGCAATTAATGTG
AGTTAGCTCACTCATTAGGCACCCCAGGCTTTACACTTTATGCTTCCGGCTCGTATGTTGTGTGGAATTG
TGAGCGGATAACAATTTCACACAGGAAACAGCTATGACCATGATTACGCCAAGCGCGCAATTAACCCTCA
CTAAAGGGAACAAAAGCTGGAGCTGCAAGCTTAATGTAGTCTTATGCAATACTCTTGTAGTCTTGCAACA
TGGTAACGATGAGTTAGCAACATGCCTTACAAGGAGAGAAAAAGCACCGTGCATGCCGATTGGTGGAAGT
AAGG
Features (pLannotate 1.2.2; 29 found; start..end, strand, type, name):
    118..298     +  LTR            5' LTR (truncated): truncated 5' long terminal repeat (LTR) from HIV-1
    345..470     +  misc_feature   HIV-1 Ψ: packaging signal of human immunodeficiency virus type 1
    454..817     +  CDS            HIV-1 gag (fragment): gag protein from human immunodeficiency virus 1; gag
    963..1196    +  misc_feature   RRE: The Rev response element (RRE) of HIV-1 allows for Rev-dependent mRNA export from the nucleus to the cytoplasm.
   1573..1599    +  CDS            Rev (fragment): human immunodeficiency virus 1 (HIV-1) Rev protein; rev; enhances nuclear export of unspliced and incompletely spliced viral mRNAs
   1603..1843    +  promoter       U6 promoter: RNA polymerase III promoter for human U6 snRNA
   1994..2208    +  promoter       H1 promoter: human H1 RNA promoter
   2274..2341    +  misc_RNA       tracrRNA (fragment): trans-activating CRISPR RNA for the Streptococcus pyogenes CRISPR/Cas9 system
   2390..2507    +  misc_feature   cPPT/CTS: central polypurine tract and central termination sequence of HIV-1
   2576..2787    +  promoter       EF-1α core promoter: core promoter for human elongation factor EF-1α
   2807..3292    +  CDS            Thy1.1: mouse GPI-anchored cell surface glycoprotein of the immunoglobulin superfamily This allele of Thy1 is also known as CD90.1.
   3359..4150    +  CDS            neo: KKA2_KLEPN - Also known as kan, nptII. Experimental evidence at protein level: Swiss-Prot protein existence level 1. Resistance to kanamycin, neomycin, paromomycin, ribostamycin, butirosin and gentamicin B. From Klebsiella pneumoniae.
   4164..4752    +  misc_feature   WPRE: woodchuck hepatitis virus posttranscriptional regulatory element
   4803..4822    +  misc_feature   cPPT/CTS (fragment): central polypurine tract and central termination sequence of HIV-1
   4824..5057    +  LTR            3' LTR (ΔU3): self-inactivating 3' long terminal repeat (LTR) from HIV-1
   5135..5256    +  polyA_signal   SV40 poly(A) signal: SV40 polyadenylation signal
   5296..5431    +  rep_origin     SV40 ori: SV40 origin of replication
   5452..5470    -  promoter       T7 promoter: promoter for bacteriophage T7 RNA polymerase
   5478..5633    +  CDS            lacZα (fragment): LacZα fragment of β-galactosidase; lacZ fragment
   5638..6066    +  rep_origin     f1 ori (sequence partly withheld): f1 bacteriophage origin of replication; arrow indicates direction of (+) strand synthesis
   6119..6223    +  promoter       AmpR promoter: bla
   6224..7084    +  CDS            AmpR: β-lactamase; bla; confers resistance to ampicillin, carbenicillin, and related antibiotics
   7255..7843    +  rep_origin     ori: high-copy-number ColE1/pMB1/pBR322/pUC origin of replication
   8026..8118    +  CDS            lacI (fragment): lac repressor; lacI; The lac repressor binds to the lac operator to inhibit transcription in E. coli. This inhibition can be relieved by adding lactose or isopropyl-β-D-thiogalactopyranoside (IPTG).
   8131..8152    +  protein_bind   CAP binding site: CAP binding activates transcription in the presence of cAMP. E. coli catabolite activator protein
   8167..8197    +  promoter       lac promoter: promoter for the E. coli lac operon
   8205..8221    +  protein_bind   lac operator: The lac repressor binds to the lac operator to inhibit transcription in E. coli. This inhibition can be relieved by adding lactose or isopropyl-β-D-thiogalactopyranoside (IPTG). lac repressor encoded by lacI
   8266..8284    +  promoter       T3 promoter: promoter for bacteriophage T3 RNA polymerase
   8312..117     +  promoter       RSV promoter (across the origin): Rous sarcoma virus enhancer/promoter
