[The description below was written by a language model from this plasmid's Addgene catalogue record and pLannotate feature annotations shown in this document.]
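Description:
sgRNA-Dual_filler(hU6_H1)-EF1a-Thy1.1-P2A-Neo is an 8.4 kb lentiviral CRISPR backbone intended as a cloning recipient for pairs of guide RNAs. It is propagated in E. coli as a high-copy plasmid through a ColE1/pUC-type origin with ampicillin resistance. It also carries an f1 origin, an SV40 origin and remnants of a lac/T7/T3 cloning region. The viral frame has a third-generation, self-inactivating layout. An RSV promoter drives a truncated HIV-1 5' LTR, followed by the Ψ packaging signal with a gag fragment, the RRE for Rev-dependent export of the genomic RNA, a cPPT/CTS, a WPRE and a ΔU3 3' LTR with a downstream SV40 polyadenylation signal.

The payload has two parts. The first is a dual guide cassette, catalogued as filler-trcr-H1-filler, in which a human U6 promoter and a human H1 promoter, both RNA polymerase III promoters, are each meant to drive one sgRNA. Placeholder filler segments are replaced with guide sequences by BsmBI cloning. The feature table annotates one S. pyogenes tracrRNA scaffold fragment, downstream of H1. The insert name implies a second scaffold between the U6-side filler and H1, but that element is not annotated. The second part is a marker unit in which an EF-1α core promoter expresses mouse Thy1.1 (CD90.1), a GPI-anchored surface protein that marks transduced cells. Per the construct name, Thy1.1 is linked by a P2A self-cleaving peptide to the neomycin phosphotransferase gene for G418 selection. No Cas9 is encoded, so the nuclease or effector must be supplied separately. The associated publication concerns combined genome and epigenome engineering for loss-of-function genetic screens.
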