Addgene plasmid #239608: sgRNA-Dual_filler(hU6_H1)-EF1a-Thy1.1-P2A-Neo
Purpose: Backbone for the cloning of a dual sgRNA expression plasmid (hU6 and H1 promoters) using BsmbI. Selectable with a G418 resistance
Depositing lab: Philipp Rathert. Depositing organization: Universitaet Stuttgart. Publication: CRISPR GENome and epigenome engineering improves loss-of-function genetic-screening approaches. Stadager J, Bernardini C, Hartmann L, May H, Wiepcke J, Kuban M, Najafova Z, Johnsen SA, Legewie S, Traube FR, Jude J, Rathert P. Cell Rep Methods. 2025 Jun 16;5(6):101078. doi: 10.1016/j.crmeth.2025.101078. Epub 2025 Jun 10. PubMed 40499551.
Backbone
  Vector backbone: sgRNA-hU6-trc-EF1a-Thy1.1-P2A-Neo
  Vector type: Lentiviral, CRISPR
  Selectable markers: Neomycin (select with G418)
Growth in bacteria
  Bacterial resistance: Ampicillin, 100 μg/mL
  Growth temperature: 37°C
  Growth strain: NEB Stable
  Copy number: High Copy
Gene/Insert
  Gene/Insert name: filler-trcr-H1-filler
Terms and licenses: Academic/Nonprofit Terms; Industry Terms: Not Available to Industry
How to cite: sgRNA-Dual_filler(hU6_H1)-EF1a-Thy1.1-P2A-Neo was a gift from Philipp Rathert (Addgene plasmid # 239608 ; http://n2t.net/addgene:239608 ; RRID:Addgene_239608)
